Addgene plasmid #87469: HD-12
Purpose: For library amplification of fragment HD-12
Depositing lab: Steve Pollard. Depositing organization: University of Edinburgh. Publication: STAR: a simple TAL effector assembly reaction using isothermal assembly. Gogolok S, Garcia-Diaz C, Pollard SM. Sci Rep. 2016 Sep 12;6:33209. doi: 10.1038/srep33209. PubMed 27615025.
Backbone
  Vector backbone: pMA-T
  Backbone manufacturer: Life Technologies
  Vector type: TALEN, Synthetic Biology ; TALE DBD library preparation
Growth in bacteria
  Bacterial resistance: Ampicillin, 100 μg/mL
  Growth temperature: 37°C
  Growth strain: DH5alpha
  Copy number: High Copy
Gene/Insert
  Gene/Insert name: HD-12
  Species: Synthetic
  Cloning method: Unknown
Terms and licenses: Academic/Nonprofit Terms; Industry Terms: Not Available to Industry
How to cite: HD-12 was a gift from Steve Pollard (Addgene plasmid # 87469 ; http://n2t.net/addgene:87469 ; RRID:Addgene_87469)
