[The description below was written by a language model from this plasmid's Addgene catalogue record and pLannotate feature annotations shown in this document.]
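Description:
HD-12 is a small (about 2.7 kb) bacterial storage plasmid built on pMA-T, a commercial gene-synthesis cloning backbone. It carries a synthetic fragment that belongs to a TAL effector DNA-binding domain library. The plasmid is propagated in E. coli at high copy from a ColE1/pUC-type origin and is selected with ampicillin through a β-lactamase gene driven by its native bla promoter. It contains no elements for expression or delivery in eukaryotic cells, and the record describes it purely as a template source rather than an expression construct.

The payload is the synthetic HD-12 fragment. By TALE convention, "HD" refers to the repeat-variable diresidue that specifies cytosine recognition. The "12" presumably marks a position or module index within the assembly scheme, although the record does not define the naming explicitly. The automated annotation does not label the insert. It most likely lies in the unannotated stretch between the T7 promoter and the short backbone remnants upstream of the origin, but the table does not confirm this. The other annotated features are partial matches: fragments of an M13 origin, lacZα, lacI and an RSF origin. These appear to be vestigial backbone sequences or short homology hits rather than functional units, and no role is stated for the adjacent T7 promoter.

The stated purpose is library amplification of the HD-12 fragment. The plasmid acts as a template from which this module is amplified to prepare a set of TALE repeat parts, which are then joined by isothermal assembly into custom TAL effector DNA-binding domains for TALENs and related designer proteins.
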