Features (pLannotate 1.2.2; 8 found; start..end, strand, type, name):
      3..134     -  rep_origin     M13 ori (fragment): M13 bacteriophage origin of replication; arrow indicates direction of (+) strand synthesis
    155..311     -  CDS            lacZα (fragment): LacZα fragment of β-galactosidase; lacZ fragment
    320..338     +  promoter       T7 promoter: promoter for bacteriophage T7 RNA polymerase
    792..839     -  CDS            lacI (fragment): lac repressor; lacI; The lac repressor binds to the lac operator to inhibit transcription in E. coli. This inhibition can be relieved by adding lactose or isopropyl-β-D-thiogalactopyranoside (IPTG).
    876..916     -  rep_origin     RSF ori (fragment): Plasmids containing the RSF 1030 origin of replication can be propagated in E. coli cells that contain additional plasmids with compatible origins.
    994..1582    -  rep_origin     ori: high-copy-number ColE1/pMB1/pBR322/pUC origin of replication
   1753..2613    -  CDS            AmpR: β-lactamase; bla; confers resistance to ampicillin, carbenicillin, and related antibiotics
   2614..2718    -  promoter       AmpR promoter: bla
>Addgene plasmid #87469 | HD-12 | addgene full sequence | sequence record 174650 | Addgene NGS Result
CTAAATTGTAAGCGTTAATATTTTGTTAAAATTCGCGTTAAATTTTTGTTAAATCAGCTCATTTTTTAAC
CAATAGGCCGAAATCGGCAAAATCCCTTATAAATCAAAAGAATAGACCGAGATAGGGTTGAGTGGCCGCT
ACAGGGCGCTCCCATTCGCCATTCAGGCTGCGCAACTGTTGGGAAGGGCGTTTCGGTGCGGGCCTCTTCG
CTATTACGCCAGCTGGCGAAAGGGGGATGTGCTGCAAGGCGATTAAGTTGGGTAACGCCAGGGTTTTCCC
AGTCACGACGTTGTAAAACGACGGCCAGTGAGCGCGACGTAATACGACTCACTATAGGGCGAATTGGCGG
AAGGCCGTCAAGGCCACGTGTCTTGTCCAGAGCTCGTATCCTGCAGTTAACGCCGGCCCAAGTAGTCGCA
ATCGCGTCGCACGACGGGGGAAAGCAAGCCCTGGAAACCGTGCAAAGGTTGTTGCCGGTATTATGTCAAG
ATCATGGGCTTCAGACTCGAACAAGCGGGCGCTGCTCGACGCACTGGCCGAAGCCATGCTGGCGGAGTCG
AGAATCATAGCACTTCGGTGCCGAGAGCCGACGACGACTGGCGCTCATTTCGAGTCTGACTGGGAATGCC
CGCAGCTTCAGGCAGGCGCTGCTCGCCTACCGCCAGCAGAGTCCAATGGATCTCGAGGAATTCACTCCTC
AGGTGCAGGCTGCCTATCAGGAGTCCCATTGTGCTGGCGCGCTGCAGGATACGGTACCTGGAGCACAAGA
CTGGCCTCATGGGCCTTCCGCTCACTGCCCGCTTTCCAGTCGGGAAACCTGTCGTGCCAGCTGCATTAAC
ATGGTCATAGCTGTTTCCTTGCGTATTGGGCGCTCTCCGCTTCCTCGCTCACTGACTCGCTGCGCTCGGT
CGTTCGGGTAAAGCCTGGGGTGCCTAATGAGCAAAAGGCCAGCAAAAGGCCAGGAACCGTAAAAAGGCCG
CGTTGCTGGCGTTTTTCCATAGGCTCCGCCCCCCTGACGAGCATCACAAAAATCGACGCTCAAGTCAGAG
GTGGCGAAACCCGACAGGACTATAAAGATACCAGGCGTTTCCCCCTGGAAGCTCCCTCGTGCGCTCTCCT
GTTCCGACCCTGCCGCTTACCGGATACCTGTCCGCCTTTCTCCCTTCGGGAAGCGTGGCGCTTTCTCATA
GCTCACGCTGTAGGTATCTCAGTTCGGTGTAGGTCGTTCGCTCCAAGCTGGGCTGTGTGCACGAACCCCC
CGTTCAGCCCGACCGCTGCGCCTTATCCGGTAACTATCGTCTTGAGTCCAACCCGGTAAGACACGACTTA
TCGCCACTGGCAGCAGCCACTGGTAACAGGATTAGCAGAGCGAGGTATGTAGGCGGTGCTACAGAGTTCT
TGAAGTGGTGGCCTAACTACGGCTACACTAGAAGAACAGTATTTGGTATCTGCGCTCTGCTGAAGCCAGT
TACCTTCGGAAAAAGAGTTGGTAGCTCTTGATCCGGCAAACAAACCACCGCTGGTAGCGGTGGTTTTTTT
GTTTGCAAGCAGCAGATTACGCGCAGAAAAAAAGGATCTCAAGAAGATCCTTTGATCTTTTCTACGGGGT
CTGACGCTCAGTGGAACGAAAACTCACGTTAAGGGATTTTGGTCATGAGATTATCAAAAAGGATCTTCAC
CTAGATCCTTTTAAATTAAAAATGAAGTTTTAAATCAATCTAAAGTATATATGAGTAAACTTGGTCTGAC
AGTTACCAATGCTTAATCAGTGAGGCACCTATCTCAGCGATCTGTCTATTTCGTTCATCCATAGTTGCCT
GACTCCCCGTCGTGTAGATAACTACGATACGGGAGGGCTTACCATCTGGCCCCAGTGCTGCAATGATACC
GCGAGAACCACGCTCACCGGCTCCAGATTTATCAGCAATAAACCAGCCAGCCGGAAGGGCCGAGCGCAGA
AGTGGTCCTGCAACTTTATCCGCCTCCATCCAGTCTATTAATTGTTGCCGGGAAGCTAGAGTAAGTAGTT
CGCCAGTTAATAGTTTGCGCAACGTTGTTGCCATTGCTACAGGCATCGTGGTGTCACGCTCGTCGTTTGG
TATGGCTTCATTCAGCTCCGGTTCCCAACGATCAAGGCGAGTTACATGATCCCCCATGTTGTGCAAAAAA
GCGGTTAGCTCCTTCGGTCCTCCGATCGTTGTCAGAAGTAAGTTGGCCGCAGTGTTATCACTCATGGTTA
TGGCAGCACTGCATAATTCTCTTACTGTCATGCCATCCGTAAGATGCTTTTCTGTGACTGGTGAGTACTC
AACCAAGTCATTCTGAGAATAGTGTATGCGGCGACCGAGTTGCTCTTGCCCGGCGTCAATACGGGATAAT
ACCGCGCCACATAGCAGAACTTTAAAAGTGCTCATCATTGGAAAACGTTCTTCGGGGCGAAAACTCTCAA
GGATCTTACCGCTGTTGAGATCCAGTTCGATGTAACCCACTCGTGCACCCAACTGATCTTCAGCATCTTT
TACTTTCACCAGCGTTTCTGGGTGAGCAAAAACAGGAAGGCAAAATGCCGCAAAAAAGGGAATAAGGGCG
ACACGGAAATGTTGAATACTCATACTCTTCCTTTTTCAATATTATTGAAGCATTTATCAGGGTTATTGTC
TCATGAGCGGATACATATTTGAATGTATTTAGAAAAATAAACAAATAGGGGTTCCGCGCACATTTCCCCG
AAAAGTGCCAC
