>Addgene plasmid #87469 | HD-12 | depositor partial sequence | sequence record 170588 | HD-12 RVD flanked by BciVI sites
GTATCCTGCAGTTAACGCCGGCCCAAGTAGTCGCAATCGCGTCGCACGACGGGGGAAAGCAAGCCCTGGA
AACCGTGCAAAGGTTGTTGCCGGTATTATGTCAAGATCATGGGCTTCAGACTCGAACAAGCGGGCGCTGC
TCGACGCACTGGCCGAAGCCATGCTGGCGGAGTCGAGAATCATAGCACTTCGGTGCCGAGAGCCGACGAC
GACTGGCGCTCATTTCGAGTCTGACTGGGAATGCCCGCAGCTTCAGGCAGGCGCTGCTCGCCTACCGCCA
GCAGAGTCCAATGGATCTCGAGGAATTCACTCCTCAGGTGCAGGCTGCCTATCAGGAGTCCCATTGTGCT
GGCGCGCTGCAGGATAC
